Addgene plasmid #76323: NAGK gRNA (BRDN0001148511)
Purpose: 3rd generation lentiviral gRNA plasmid targeting human NAGK
Depositing lab: John Doench & David Root. Depositing organization: Broad Institute. Publication: Optimized sgRNA design to maximize activity and minimize off-target effects of CRISPR-Cas9. Doench JG, Fusi N, Sullender M, Hegde M, Vaimberg EW, Donovan KF, Smith I, Tothova Z, Wilen C, Orchard R, Virgin HW, Listgarten J, Root DE. Nat Biotechnol. 2016 Jan 18. doi: 10.1038/nbt.3437. PubMed 26780180.
Backbone
  Vector backbone: lentiGuide-Puro
  Backbone manufacturer: Zhang Lab (Addgene plasmid # 52963)
  Vector type: Mammalian Expression, Lentiviral, CRISPR
  Selectable markers: Puromycin
Growth in bacteria
  Bacterial resistance: Ampicillin, 100 μg/mL
  Growth temperature: 37°C
  Growth strain: DH5alpha
  Copy number: High Copy
Gene/Insert
  Gene/Insert name: NAGK (alt names: NAGK; NM_017567.4)
  gRNA/shRNA sequence: TTGACGTAGCCGATATCATG
  Species: H. sapiens (human)
  Entrez Gene: NAGK (a.k.a. GNK, HSA242910)
  Promoter: hU6
  Cloning method: Unknown
  Sequencing primers: 5′ U6-F; 3′ pS2-R
Terms and licenses: Academic/Nonprofit Terms; Industry Terms: Not Available to Industry
Depositor comments: The gRNA was designed to target the following Genbank reference sequence(s): NM_017567.4. Note that this plasmid does NOT contain Cas9. It should be used in conjunction with lentiCas9-Blast (Addgene #52962) or otherwise with cell lines already expressing Cas9. Browse the full kinome gRNA library at http://www.addgene.org/pooled-library/broadgpp-human-kinome/ or visit http://www.broadinstitute.org/rnai/public/ for detailed protocols and information.
How to cite: NAGK gRNA (BRDN0001148511) was a gift from John Doench & David Root (Addgene plasmid # 76323 ; http://n2t.net/addgene:76323 ; RRID:Addgene_76323)
