[The description below was written by a language model from this plasmid's Addgene catalogue record and pLannotate feature annotations shown in this document.]
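Description:
NAGK gRNA (BRDN0001148511) is a third-generation lentiviral guide RNA plasmid built on the lentiGuide-Puro backbone, designed to direct Streptococcus pyogenes Cas9 to the human NAGK gene (N-acetylglucosamine kinase; reference transcript NM_017567.4). It is one clone from a human kinome-targeting gRNA collection. The plasmid is about 8.3 kb. It is maintained in E. coli at high copy through a ColE1/pUC-type origin with ampicillin selection via β-lactamase. The backbone also carries an f1 origin, an SV40 origin and poly(A) signal, and leftover lac and T7/T3 promoter elements from its cloning-vector ancestry.

The lentiviral transfer cassette begins with an RSV promoter fused to a truncated HIV-1 5′ LTR, which drives Tat-independent production of the genomic RNA in packaging cells. This is followed by the Ψ packaging signal with a gag fragment and the RRE for Rev-dependent nuclear export. Within the proviral region, a human U6 RNA polymerase III promoter transcribes the 20-nt NAGK spacer joined to the SpCas9 gRNA scaffold, and a cPPT/CTS element lies just downstream to aid nuclear import. A second unit uses the EF-1α core promoter with its intron A to express puromycin N-acetyltransferase, allowing selection of transduced mammalian cells, with a WPRE to enhance transcript expression. The cassette ends in a ΔU3 self-inactivating 3′ LTR.

The plasmid does not encode Cas9, so it is intended for use with a separate Cas9 vector or in cells that already express Cas9. Its typical use is knockout of NAGK in human cells.
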