Features (pLannotate 1.2.2; 29 found; start..end, strand, type, name):
     14..80      +  CDS            small t antigen (fragment): SV40 (simian virus 40) small t antigen
    106..317     +  promoter       EF-1α core promoter: core promoter for human elongation factor EF-1α
    318..1256    +  intron         EF-1α intron A: intron upstream of the start codon of human EF-1α
   1278..1877    +  CDS            PuroR (fragment): puromycin N-acetyltransferase; pac from Streptomyces; confers resistance to puromycin
   1893..2481    +  misc_feature   WPRE: woodchuck hepatitis virus posttranscriptional regulatory element
   2532..2551    +  misc_feature   cPPT/CTS (fragment): central polypurine tract and central termination sequence of HIV-1
   2553..2786    +  LTR            3' LTR (ΔU3): self-inactivating 3' long terminal repeat (LTR) from HIV-1
   2864..2985    +  polyA_signal   SV40 poly(A) signal: SV40 polyadenylation signal
   3025..3160    +  rep_origin     SV40 ori: SV40 origin of replication
   3181..3199    -  promoter       T7 promoter: promoter for bacteriophage T7 RNA polymerase
   3207..3362    +  CDS            lacZα (fragment): LacZα fragment of β-galactosidase; lacZ fragment
   3367..3795    +  rep_origin     f1 ori (sequence partly withheld): f1 bacteriophage origin of replication; arrow indicates direction of (+) strand synthesis
   3848..3952    +  promoter       AmpR promoter: bla
   3953..4813    +  CDS            AmpR: β-lactamase; bla; confers resistance to ampicillin, carbenicillin, and related antibiotics
   4984..5572    +  rep_origin     ori: high-copy-number ColE1/pMB1/pBR322/pUC origin of replication
   5755..5847    +  CDS            lacI (fragment): lac repressor; lacI; The lac repressor binds to the lac operator to inhibit transcription in E. coli. This inhibition can be relieved by adding lactose or isopropyl-β-D-thiogalactopyranoside (IPTG).
   5860..5881    +  protein_bind   CAP binding site: CAP binding activates transcription in the presence of cAMP. E. coli catabolite activator protein
   5896..5926    +  promoter       lac promoter: promoter for the E. coli lac operon
   5934..5950    +  protein_bind   lac operator: The lac repressor binds to the lac operator to inhibit transcription in E. coli. This inhibition can be relieved by adding lactose or isopropyl-β-D-thiogalactopyranoside (IPTG). lac repressor encoded by lacI
   5995..6013    +  promoter       T3 promoter: promoter for bacteriophage T3 RNA polymerase
   6041..6267    +  promoter       RSV promoter: Rous sarcoma virus enhancer/promoter
   6268..6448    +  LTR            5' LTR (truncated): truncated 5' long terminal repeat (LTR) from HIV-1
   6495..6620    +  misc_feature   HIV-1 Ψ: packaging signal of human immunodeficiency virus type 1
   6604..6967    +  CDS            HIV-1 gag (fragment): gag protein from human immunodeficiency virus 1; gag
   7113..7346    +  misc_feature   RRE: The Rev response element (RRE) of HIV-1 allows for Rev-dependent mRNA export from the nucleus to the cytoplasm.
   7723..7749    +  CDS            Rev (fragment): human immunodeficiency virus 1 (HIV-1) Rev protein; rev; enhances nuclear export of unspliced and incompletely spliced viral mRNAs
   7753..7993    +  promoter       U6 promoter: RNA polymerase III promoter for human U6 snRNA
   8023..8098    +  misc_RNA       gRNA scaffold: guide RNA scaffold for the Streptococcus pyogenes CRISPR/Cas9 system
   8154..8271    +  misc_feature   cPPT/CTS: central polypurine tract and central termination sequence of HIV-1
>Addgene plasmid #76323 | NAGK gRNA (BRDN0001148511) | addgene full sequence | sequence record 185620 | Addgene Assembled Sequence
CCCGGGTGCAAAGATGGATAAAGTTTTAAACAGAGAGGAATCTTTGCAGCTAATGGACCTTCTAGGTCTT
GAAAGGAGTGGGAATTGGCTCCGGTGCCCGTCAGTGGGCAGAGCGCACATCGCCCACAGTCCCCGAGAAG
TTGGGGGGAGGGGTCGGCAATTGATCCGGTGCCTAGAGAAGGTGGCGCGGGGTAAACTGGGAAAGTGATG
TCGTGTACTGGCTCCGCCTTTTTCCCGAGGGTGGGGGAGAACCGTATATAAGTGCAGTAGTCGCCGTGAA
CGTTCTTTTTCGCAACGGGTTTGCCGCCAGAACACAGGTAAGTGCCGTGTGTGGTTCCCGCGGGCCTGGC
CTCTTTACGGGTTATGGCCCTTGCGTGCCTTGAATTACTTCCACCTGGCTGCAGTACGTGATTCTTGATC
CCGAGCTTCGGGTTGGAAGTGGGTGGGAGAGTTCGAGGCCTTGCGCTTAAGGAGCCCCTTCGCCTCGTGC
TTGAGTTGAGGCCTGGCCTGGGCGCTGGGGCCGCCGCGTGCGAATCTGGTGGCACCTTCGCGCCTGTCTC
GCTGCTTTCGATAAGTCTCTAGCCATTTAAAATTTTTGATGACCTGCTGCGACGCTTTTTTTCTGGCAAG
ATAGTCTTGTAAATGCGGGCCAAGATCTGCACACTGGTATTTCGGTTTTTGGGGCCGCGGGCGGCGACGG
GGCCCGTGCGTCCCAGCGCACATGTTCGGCGAGGCGGGGCCTGCGAGCGCGGCCACCGAGAATCGGACGG
GGGTAGTCTCAAGCTGGCCGGCCTGCTCTGGTGCCTGGCCTCGCGCCGCCGTGTATCGCCCCGCCCTGGG
CGGCAAGGCTGGCCCGGTCGGCACCAGTTGCGTGAGCGGAAAGATGGCCGCTTCCCGGCCCTGCTGCAGG
GAGCTCAAAATGGAGGACGCGGCGCTCGGGAGAGCGGGCGGGTGAGTCACCCACACAAAGGAAAAGGGCC
TTTCCGTCCTCAGCCGTCGCTTCATGTGACTCCACGGAGTACCGGGCGCCGTCCAGGCACCTCGATTAGT
TCTCGAGCTTTTGGAGTACGTCGTCTTTAGGTTGGGGGGAGGGGTTTTATGCGATGGAGTTTCCCCACAC
TGAGTGGGTGGAGACTGAAGTTAGGCCAGCTTGGCACTTGATGTAATTCTCCTTGGAATTTGCCCTTTTT
GAGTTTGGATCTTGGTTCATTCTCAAGCCTCAGACAGTGGTTCAAAGTTTTTTTCTTCCATTTCAGGTGT
CGTGACGTACGGCCACCATGACCGAGTACAAGCCCACGGTGCGCCTCGCCACCCGCGACGACGTCCCCAG
GGCCGTACGCACCCTCGCCGCCGCGTTCGCCGACTACCCCGCCACGCGCCACACCGTCGATCCGGACCGC
CACATCGAGCGGGTCACCGAGCTGCAAGAACTCTTCCTCACGCGCGTCGGGCTCGACATCGGCAAGGTGT
GGGTCGCGGACGACGGCGCCGCCGTGGCGGTCTGGACCACGCCGGAGAGCGTCGAAGCGGGGGCGGTGTT
CGCCGAGATCGGCCCGCGCATGGCCGAGTTGAGCGGTTCCCGGCTGGCCGCGCAGCAACAGATGGAAGGC
CTCCTGGCGCCGCACCGGCCCAAGGAGCCCGCGTGGTTCCTGGCCACCGTCGGAGTCTCGCCCGACCACC
AGGGCAAGGGTCTGGGCAGCGCCGTCGTGCTCCCCGGAGTGGAGGCGGCCGAGCGCGCCGGGGTGCCCGC
CTTCCTGGAGACCTCCGCGCCCCGCAACCTCCCCTTCTACGAGCGGCTCGGCTTCACCGTCACCGCCGAC
GTCGAGGTGCCCGAAGGACCGCGCACCTGGTGCATGACCCGCAAGCCCGGTGCCTGAACGCGTTAAGTCG
ACAATCAACCTCTGGATTACAAAATTTGTGAAAGATTGACTGGTATTCTTAACTATGTTGCTCCTTTTAC
GCTATGTGGATACGCTGCTTTAATGCCTTTGTATCATGCTATTGCTTCCCGTATGGCTTTCATTTTCTCC
TCCTTGTATAAATCCTGGTTGCTGTCTCTTTATGAGGAGTTGTGGCCCGTTGTCAGGCAACGTGGCGTGG
TGTGCACTGTGTTTGCTGACGCAACCCCCACTGGTTGGGGCATTGCCACCACCTGTCAGCTCCTTTCCGG
GACTTTCGCTTTCCCCCTCCCTATTGCCACGGCGGAACTCATCGCCGCCTGCCTTGCCCGCTGCTGGACA
GGGGCTCGGCTGTTGGGCACTGACAATTCCGTGGTGTTGTCGGGGAAATCATCGTCCTTTCCTTGGCTGC
TCGCCTGTGTTGCCACCTGGATTCTGCGCGGGACGTCCTTCTGCTACGTCCCTTCGGCCCTCAATCCAGC
GGACCTTCCTTCCCGCGGCCTGCTGCCGGCTCTGCGGCCTCTTCCGCGTCTTCGCCTTCGCCCTCAGACG
AGTCGGATCTCCCTTTGGGCCGCCTCCCCGCGTCGACTTTAAGACCAATGACTTACAAGGCAGCTGTAGA
TCTTAGCCACTTTTTAAAAGAAAAGGGGGGACTGGAAGGGCTAATTCACTCCCAACGAAGACAAGATCTG
CTTTTTGCTTGTACTGGGTCTCTCTGGTTAGACCAGATCTGAGCCTGGGAGCTCTCTGGCTAACTAGGGA
ACCCACTGCTTAAGCCTCAATAAAGCTTGCCTTGAGTGCTTCAAGTAGTGTGTGCCCGTCTGTTGTGTGA
CTCTGGTAACTAGAGATCCCTCAGACCCTTTTAGTCAGTGTGGAAAATCTCTAGCAGTACGTATAGTAGT
TCATGTCATCTTATTATTCAGTATTTATAACTTGCAAAGAAATGAATATCAGAGAGTGAGAGGAACTTGT
TTATTGCAGCTTATAATGGTTACAAATAAAGCAATAGCATCACAAATTTCACAAATAAAGCATTTTTTTC
ACTGCATTCTAGTTGTGGTTTGTCCAAACTCATCAATGTATCTTATCATGTCTGGCTCTAGCTATCCCGC
CCCTAACTCCGCCCATCCCGCCCCTAACTCCGCCCAGTTCCGCCCATTCTCCGCCCCATGGCTGACTAAT
TTTTTTTATTTATGCAGAGGCCGAGGCCGCCTCGGCCTCTGAGCTATTCCAGAAGTAGTGAGGAGGCTTT
TTTGGAGGCCTAGGGACGTACCCAATTCGCCCTATAGTGAGTCGTATTACGCGCGCTCACTGGCCGTCGT
TTTACAACGTCGTGACTGGGAAAACCCTGGCGTTACCCAACTTAATCGCCTTGCAGCACATCCCCCTTTC
GCCAGCTGGCGTAATAGCGAAGAGGCCCGCACCGATCGCCCTTCCCAACAGTTGCGCAGCCTGAATGGCG
AATGGG
[124 nt withheld, positions 3367-3490]
C
[91 nt withheld, positions 3492-3582]
A
[49 nt withheld, positions 3584-3632]
CCTTTGACGTTGGAGTCCACGTTCTTT
[37 nt withheld, positions 3660-3696]
ACCCTATCTCGGTCTATTCTTTTGATTTATAAGGGATTTTGCCGATTTCGGCCTATTGGTTAAAAAATGA
GCTGATTTAACAAAAATTTAACGCGAATTTTAACAAAATATTAACGCTTACAATTTAGGTGGCACTTTTC
GGGGAAATGTGCGCGGAACCCCTATTTGTTTATTTTTCTAAATACATTCAAATATGTATCCGCTCATGAG
ACAATAACCCTGATAAATGCTTCAATAATATTGAAAAAGGAAGAGTATGAGTATTCAACATTTCCGTGTC
GCCCTTATTCCCTTTTTTGCGGCATTTTGCCTTCCTGTTTTTGCTCACCCAGAAACGCTGGTGAAAGTAA
AAGATGCTGAAGATCAGTTGGGTGCACGAGTGGGTTACATCGAACTGGATCTCAACAGCGGTAAGATCCT
TGAGAGTTTTCGCCCCGAAGAACGTTTTCCAATGATGAGCACTTTTAAAGTTCTGCTATGTGGCGCGGTA
TTATCCCGTATTGACGCCGGGCAAGAGCAACTCGGTCGCCGCATACACTATTCTCAGAATGACTTGGTTG
AGTACTCACCAGTCACAGAAAAGCATCTTACGGATGGCATGACAGTAAGAGAATTATGCAGTGCTGCCAT
AACCATGAGTGATAACACTGCGGCCAACTTACTTCTGACAACGATCGGAGGACCGAAGGAGCTAACCGCT
TTTTTGCACAACATGGGGGATCATGTAACTCGCCTTGATCGTTGGGAACCGGAGCTGAATGAAGCCATAC
CAAACGACGAGCGTGACACCACGATGCCTGTAGCAATGGCAACAACGTTGCGCAAACTATTAACTGGCGA
ACTACTTACTCTAGCTTCCCGGCAACAATTAATAGACTGGATGGAGGCGGATAAAGTTGCAGGACCACTT
CTGCGCTCGGCCCTTCCGGCTGGCTGGTTTATTGCTGATAAATCTGGAGCCGGTGAGCGTGGGTCTCGCG
GTATCATTGCAGCACTGGGGCCAGATGGTAAGCCCTCCCGTATCGTAGTTATCTACACGACGGGGAGTCA
GGCAACTATGGATGAACGAAATAGACAGATCGCTGAGATAGGTGCCTCACTGATTAAGCATTGGTAACTG
TCAGACCAAGTTTACTCATATATACTTTAGATTGATTTAAAACTTCATTTTTAATTTAAAAGGATCTAGG
TGAAGATCCTTTTTGATAATCTCATGACCAAAATCCCTTAACGTGAGTTTTCGTTCCACTGAGCGTCAGA
CCCCGTAGAAAAGATCAAAGGATCTTCTTGAGATCCTTTTTTTCTGCGCGTAATCTGCTGCTTGCAAACA
AAAAAACCACCGCTACCAGCGGTGGTTTGTTTGCCGGATCAAGAGCTACCAACTCTTTTTCCGAAGGTAA
CTGGCTTCAGCAGAGCGCAGATACCAAATACTGTTCTTCTAGTGTAGCCGTAGTTAGGCCACCACTTCAA
GAACTCTGTAGCACCGCCTACATACCTCGCTCTGCTAATCCTGTTACCAGTGGCTGCTGCCAGTGGCGAT
AAGTCGTGTCTTACCGGGTTGGACTCAAGACGATAGTTACCGGATAAGGCGCAGCGGTCGGGCTGAACGG
GGGGTTCGTGCACACAGCCCAGCTTGGAGCGAACGACCTACACCGAACTGAGATACCTACAGCGTGAGCT
ATGAGAAAGCGCCACGCTTCCCGAAGGGAGAAAGGCGGACAGGTATCCGGTAAGCGGCAGGGTCGGAACA
GGAGAGCGCACGAGGGAGCTTCCAGGGGGAAACGCCTGGTATCTTTATAGTCCTGTCGGGTTTCGCCACC
TCTGACTTGAGCGTCGATTTTTGTGATGCTCGTCAGGGGGGCGGAGCCTATGGAAAAACGCCAGCAACGC
GGCCTTTTTACGGTTCCTGGCCTTTTGCTGGCCTTTTGCTCACATGTTCTTTCCTGCGTTATCCCCTGAT
TCTGTGGATAACCGTATTACCGCCTTTGAGTGAGCTGATACCGCTCGCCGCAGCCGAACGACCGAGCGCA
GCGAGTCAGTGAGCGAGGAAGCGGAAGAGCGCCCAATACGCAAACCGCCTCTCCCCGCGCGTTGGCCGAT
TCATTAATGCAGCTGGCACGACAGGTTTCCCGACTGGAAAGCGGGCAGTGAGCGCAACGCAATTAATGTG
AGTTAGCTCACTCATTAGGCACCCCAGGCTTTACACTTTATGCTTCCGGCTCGTATGTTGTGTGGAATTG
TGAGCGGATAACAATTTCACACAGGAAACAGCTATGACCATGATTACGCCAAGCGCGCAATTAACCCTCA
CTAAAGGGAACAAAAGCTGGAGCTGCAAGCTTAATGTAGTCTTATGCAATACTCTTGTAGTCTTGCAACA
TGGTAACGATGAGTTAGCAACATGCCTTACAAGGAGAGAAAAAGCACCGTGCATGCCGATTGGTGGAAGT
AAGGTGGTACGATCGTGCCTTATTAGGAAGGCAACAGACGGGTCTGACATGGATTGGACGAACCACTGAA
TTGCCGCATTGCAGAGATATTGTATTTAAGTGCCTAGCTCGATACATAAACGGGTCTCTCTGGTTAGACC
AGATCTGAGCCTGGGAGCTCTCTGGCTAACTAGGGAACCCACTGCTTAAGCCTCAATAAAGCTTGCCTTG
AGTGCTTCAAGTAGTGTGTGCCCGTCTGTTGTGTGACTCTGGTAACTAGAGATCCCTCAGACCCTTTTAG
TCAGTGTGGAAAATCTCTAGCAGTGGCGCCCGAACAGGGACTTGAAAGCGAAAGGGAAACCAGAGGAGCT
CTCTCGACGCAGGACTCGGCTTGCTGAAGCGCGCACGGCAAGAGGCGAGGGGCGGCGACTGGTGAGTACG
CCAAAAATTTTGACTAGCGGAGGCTAGAAGGAGAGAGATGGGTGCGAGAGCGTCAGTATTAAGCGGGGGA
GAATTAGATCGCGATGGGAAAAAATTCGGTTAAGGCCAGGGGGAAAGAAAAAATATAAATTAAAACATAT
AGTATGGGCAAGCAGGGAGCTAGAACGATTCGCAGTTAATCCTGGCCTGTTAGAAACATCAGAAGGCTGT
AGACAAATACTGGGACAGCTACAACCATCCCTTCAGACAGGATCAGAAGAACTTAGATCATTATATAATA
CAGTAGCAACCCTCTATTGTGTGCATCAAAGGATAGAGATAAAAGACACCAAGGAAGCTTTAGACAAGAT
AGAGGAAGAGCAAAACAAAAGTAAGACCACCGCACAGCAAGCGGCCGCTGATCTTCAGACCTGGAGGAGG
AGATATGAGGGACAATTGGAGAAGTGAATTATATAAATATAAAGTAGTAAAAATTGAACCATTAGGAGTA
GCACCCACCAAGGCAAAGAGAAGAGTGGTGCAGAGAGAAAAAAGAGCAGTGGGAATAGGAGCTTTGTTCC
TTGGGTTCTTGGGAGCAGCAGGAAGCACTATGGGCGCAGCGTCAATGACGCTGACGGTACAGGCCAGACA
ATTATTGTCTGGTATAGTGCAGCAGCAGAACAATTTGCTGAGGGCTATTGAGGCGCAACAGCATCTGTTG
CAACTCACAGTCTGGGGCATCAAGCAGCTCCAGGCAAGAATCCTGGCTGTGGAAAGATACCTAAAGGATC
AACAGCTCCTGGGGATTTGGGGTTGCTCTGGAAAACTCATTTGCACCACTGCTGTGCCTTGGAATGCTAG
TTGGAGTAATAAATCTCTGGAACAGATTTGGAATCACACGACCTGGATGGAGTGGGACAGAGAAATTAAC
AATTACACAAGCTTAATACACTCCTTAATTGAAGAATCGCAAAACCAGCAAGAAAAGAATGAACAAGAAT
TATTGGAATTAGATAAATGGGCAAGTTTGTGGAATTGGTTTAACATAACAAATTGGCTGTGGTATATAAA
ATTATTCATAATGATAGTAGGAGGCTTGGTAGGTTTAAGAATAGTTTTTGCTGTACTTTCTATAGTGAAT
AGAGTTAGGCAGGGATATTCACCATTATCGTTTCAGACCCACCTCCCAACCCCGAGGGGACCCAGAGAGG
GCCTATTTCCCATGATTCCTTCATATTTGCATATACGATACAAGGCTGTTAGAGAGATAATTAGAATTAA
TTTGACTGTAAACACAAAGATATTAGTACAAAATACGTGACGTAGAAAGTAATAATTTCTTGGGTAGTTT
GCAGTTTTAAAATTATGTTTTAAAATGGACTATCATATGCTTACCGTAACTTGAAAGTATTTCGATTTCT
TGGCTTTATATATCTTGTGGAAAGGACGAAACACCGTTGACGTAGCCGATATCATGGTTTTAGAGCTAGA
AATAGCAAGTTAAAATAAGGCTAGTCCGTTATCAACTTGAAAAAGTGGCACCGAGTCGGTGCTTTTTTAA
GCTTGGCGTAACTAGATCTTGAGACAAATGGCAGTATTCATCCACAATTTTAAAAGAAAAGGGGGGATTG
GGGGGTACAGTGCAGGGGAAAGAATAGTAGACATAATAGCAACAGACATACAAACTAAAGAATTACAAAA
ACAAATTACAAAAATTCAAAATTTTCGGGTTTATTACAGGGACAGCAGAGATCCACTTTGGCGCCGGCTC
GAGGGGG
