>Addgene plasmid #76323 | NAGK gRNA (BRDN0001148511) | depositor partial sequence | sequence record 143783 | Target Sequence
TTGACGTAGCCGATATCATG
