>Addgene plasmid #76323 | NAGK gRNA (BRDN0001148511) | addgene partial sequence | sequence record 185619 | hU6-F
TAGAAAGTAATAATTTCTTGGGTAGTTTGCAGTTTTAAAATTATGTTTTAAAATGGACTATCATATGCTT
ACCGTAACTTGAAAGTATTTCGATTTCTTGGCTTTATATATCTTGTGGAAAGGACGAAACACCGTTGACG
TAGCCGATATCATGGTTTTAGAGCTAGAAATAGCAAGTTAAAATAAGGCTAGTCCGTTATCAACTTGAAA
AAGTGGCACCGAGTCGGTGCTTTTTTAAGCTTGGCGTAACTAGATCTTGAGACAAATGGCAGTATTCATC
CACAATTTTAAAAGAAAAGGGGGGATTGGGGGGTACAGTGCAGGGGAAAGAATAGTAGACATAATAGCAA
CAGACATACAAACTAAAGAATTACAAAAACAAATTACAAAAATTCAAAATTTTCGGGTTTATTACAGGGA
CAGCAGAGATCCACTTTGGCGCCGGCTCGAGGGGGCCCGGGTGCAAAGATGGATAAAGTTTTAAACAGAG
AGGAATCTTTGCAGCTAATGGACCTTCTAGGTCTTGAAAGGAGTGGGAATTGGCTCCGGTGCCCGTCAGT
GGGCAGAGCG
